Addgene plasmid #123043: pWS495
Purpose: Core promoter
Depositing lab: Tom Ellis. Depositing organization: Imperial College London. Publication: Engineering a Model Cell for Rational Tuning of GPCR Signaling. Shaw WM, Yamauchi H, Mead J, Gowers GF, Bell DJ, Oling D, Larsson N, Wigglesworth M, Ladds G, Ellis T. Cell. 2019 Apr 18;177(3):782-796.e27. doi: 10.1016/j.cell.2019.02.023. Epub 2019 Apr 4. PubMed 30955892.
Backbone
  Vector backbone: pYTK001
  Vector type: Yeast Expression
Growth in bacteria
  Bacterial resistance: Chloramphenicol, 25 μg/mL
  Growth temperature: 37°C
  Growth strain: NEB Turbo Competent E. coli
  Copy number: High Copy
Gene/Insert
  Gene/Insert name: pRNR2m [2b]
  Species: S. cerevisiae (budding yeast)
  Cloning method: Gateway Cloning
Terms and licenses: Academic/Nonprofit Terms; Industry Terms: Not Available to Industry
Depositor comments: Please visit https://www.biorxiv.org/content/10.1101/390559v1 for bioRxiv preprint.
How to cite: pWS495 was a gift from Tom Ellis (Addgene plasmid # 123043 ; http://n2t.net/addgene:123043 ; RRID:Addgene_123043)
