[The description below was written by a language model from this plasmid's Addgene catalogue record and pLannotate feature annotations shown in this document.]
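Description:
pWS495 is a small (about 1.9 kb) part-storage plasmid built on pYTK001, the entry vector of the yeast modular cloning toolkit. It holds a Saccharomyces cerevisiae core promoter element recorded as pRNR2m [2b]. The name suggests a minimal or modified version of the RNR2 promoter formatted as a type 2b sub-part, meaning the downstream half of a split promoter position. The record itself describes it only as a "core promoter" and does not define the part boundaries. Although it is catalogued as a yeast expression vector, the annotated sequence contains no yeast origin, yeast selection marker or coding sequence to be expressed, so the plasmid acts as a donor of a regulatory part rather than as a functional yeast expression construct.

The feature table identifies only the bacterial maintenance elements. These are a high-copy ColE1/pUC-type origin of replication and a chloramphenicol acetyltransferase (cat) gene, driven by its native promoter and followed by the lambda t0 terminator, which provides chloramphenicol selection in E. coli. The promoter insert was not annotated by the automated tool and presumably lies in the unannotated region outside these features. The catalogue lists the cloning method as Gateway, but no att recombination sites are annotated, and pYTK001-based parts are generally assembled by Golden Gate-style Type IIS cloning, so this field should be treated with caution.

A core promoter part like this would typically be combined with upstream regulatory sequences to build synthetic promoters. This fits the associated work on engineering yeast for rational tuning of GPCR signalling, where promoter strength and responsiveness are adjusted in a modular way.
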