Features (pLannotate 1.2.2; 4 found; start..end, strand, type, name):
    227..261     -  terminator     lambda t0 terminator: minimal transcription terminator from phage lambda (Scholtissek and Grosse, 1987)
    335..991     -  CDS            cat: CAT_ECOLX - Experimental evidence at protein level: Swiss-Prot protein existence level 1. This enzyme is an effector of chloramphenicol resistance in bacteria. From Escherichia coli. This protein is used as a marker in many commonly used cloning vectors, such as pACYC184.
    992..1089    -  promoter       cat promoter: promoter of the E. coli cat gene encoding chloramphenicol acetyltransferase
   1173..1761    +  rep_origin     ori: high-copy-number ColE1/pMB1/pBR322/pUC origin of replication
>Addgene plasmid #123043 | pWS495 | addgene full sequence | sequence record 240660 | Addgene NGS Result
AGTCGGTCTCATTGATATATATAGCGGTAGTGTTTGCGCGTTACCATCATCTTCTGGATCTATCTATTGT
TCTTTTCCTCATCACTTTCCCCTTTTTCGCTCTTCTTCTTGTCTTTTATTTCTTTCTTTTTTTTAATTGT
TCCCTCGATTGGCTATCTACCAAAGAATCCAAACTTAATACACGTATTTATTTGTCCAATTACCAGATCT
ATGTGAGACCAGACCAATAAAAAACGCCCGGCGGCAACCGAGCGTTCTGAACAAATCCAGATGGAGTTCT
GAGGTCATTACTGGATCTATCAACAGGAGTCCAAGCGAGCTCGATATCAAATTACGCCCCGCCCTGCCAC
TCATCGCAGTACTGTTGTAATTCATTAAGCATTCTGCCGACATGGAAGCCATCACAAACGGCATGATGAA
CCTGAATCGCCAGCGGCATCAGCACCTTGTCGCCTTGCGTATAATATTTGCCCATGGTGAAAACGGGGGC
GAAGAAGTTGTCCATATTGGCCACGTTTAAATCAAAACTGGTGAAACTCACCCAGGGATTGGCTGAAACG
AAAAACATATTCTCAATAAACCCTTTAGGGAAATAGGCCAGGTTTTCACCGTAACACGCCACATCTTGCG
AATATATGTGTAGAAACTGCCGGAAATCGTCGTGGTATTCACTCCAGAGCGATGAAAACGTTTCAGTTTG
CTCATGGAAAACGGTGTAACAAGGGTGAACACTATCCCATATCACCAGCTCACCGTCTTTCATTGCCATA
CGAAATTCCGGATGAGCATTCATCAGGCGGGCAAGAATGTGAATAAAGGCCGGATAAAACTTGTGCTTAT
TTTTCTTTACGGTCTTTAAAAAGGCCGTAATATCCAGCTGAACGGTCTGGTTATAGGTACATTGAGCAAC
TGACTGAAATGCCTCAAAATGTTCTTTACGATGCCATTGGGATATATCAACGGTGGTATATCCAGTGATT
TTTTTCTCCATTTTAGCTTCCTTAGCTCCTGAAAATCTCGATAACTCAAAAAATACGCCCGGTAGTGATC
TTATTTCATTATGGTGAAAGTTGGAACCTCTTACGTGCCCGATCAATCATGACCAAAATCCCTTAACGTG
AGTTTTCGTTCCACTGAGCGTCAGACCCCGTAGAAAAGATCAAAGGATCTTCTTGAGATCCTTTTTTTCT
GCGCGTAATCTGCTGCTTGCAAACAAAAAAACCACCGCTACCAGCGGTGGTTTGTTTGCCGGATCAAGAG
CTACCAACTCTTTTTCCGAAGGTAACTGGCTTCAGCAGAGCGCAGATACCAAATACTGTTCTTCTAGTGT
AGCCGTAGTTAGGCCACCACTTCAAGAACTCTGTAGCACCGCCTACATACCTCGCTCTGCTAATCCTGTT
ACCAGTGGCTGCTGCCAGTGGCGATAAGTCGTGTCTTACCGGGTTGGACTCAAGACGATAGTTACCGGAT
AAGGCGCAGCGGTCGGGCTGAACGGGGGGTTCGTGCACACAGCCCAGCTTGGAGCGAACGACCTACACCG
AACTGAGATACCTACAGCGTGAGCTATGAGAAAGCGCCACGCTTCCCGAAGGGAGAAAGGCGGACAGGTA
TCCGGTAAGCGGCAGGGTCGGAACAGGAGAGCGCACGAGGGAGCTTCCAGGGGGAAACGCCTGGTATCTT
TATAGTCCTGTCGGGTTTCGCCACCTCTGACTTGAGCGTCGATTTTTGTGATGCTCGTCAGGGGGGCGGA
GCCTATGGAAAAACGCCAGCAACGCGGCCTTTTTACGGTTCCTGGCCTTTTGCTGGCCTTTTGCTCACAT
GTTCTTTCCTGCGTTATCCCCTGATTCTGTGGATAACCGT
